Addgene plasmid #173809: pBtPIPLC_N168C His
Purpose: Expression and purification of the mature form of Bacillus thuringiensis phosphaatidyl inositol specific phospholipase C (PI-PLC), UniProt ID P08954 from E. coli BL21 CodonPlus (DE3) RIL cells
Depositing lab: Anne Gershenson & Mary F Roberts. Depositing organization: University of Massachusetts, Amherst. Publication: Fluorinated Aromatic Amino Acids Distinguish Cation-pi Interactions from Membrane Insertion. He T, Gershenson A, Eyles SJ, Lee YJ, Liu WR, Wang J, Gao J, Roberts MF. J Biol Chem. 2015 Jul 31;290(31):19334-42. doi: 10.1074/jbc.M115.668343. Epub 2015 Jun 19. PubMed 26092728.
Backbone
  Vector backbone: pET-23b
  Vector type: Bacterial Expression
Growth in bacteria
  Bacterial resistance: Ampicillin, 100 μg/mL
  Growth temperature: 37°C
  Growth strain: DH5alpha
  Growth instructions: E. coli BL21-Codonplus (DE3)-RIL can be used for expression. Note that this protein purification is performed at room temperature.
  Copy number: Low Copy
Gene/Insert
  Gene/Insert name: Bacillus thuringiensis 1-phosphatidylinositol phosphodiesterase (alt names: Bacillus thuringiensis phosphatidyl-inositol specific phospholipase C; BtPI-PLC)
  Species: Other
  Mutation: Asn168Cys for labeling
  Promoter: T7
  Tag / fusion protein: 6XHis (C terminal on insert)
  Cloning method: Restriction Enzyme; 5′ cloning site Unknown (unknown if destroyed)
Terms and licenses: Academic/Nonprofit Terms; Industry Terms: Not Available to Industry
Depositor comments: Bacillus thuringiensis PI-PLC (UniProt P08954) cleaves GPI-anchored proteins off the surface of cells and can be used instead of the 97% identical, commercially available B. cereus enzyme (UniProt P14262). Also see PubMed 30148347 (bacterial PI-PLC review).
How to cite: pBtPIPLC_N168C His was a gift from Anne Gershenson & Mary F Roberts (Addgene plasmid # 173809 ; http://n2t.net/addgene:173809 ; RRID:Addgene_173809)
