[The description below was written by a language model from this plasmid's Addgene catalogue record and pLannotate feature annotations shown in this document.]
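Description:
pBtPIPLC_N168C His is a bacterial expression plasmid built on the pET-23b backbone for producing the mature form of Bacillus thuringiensis phosphatidylinositol-specific phospholipase C (PI-PLC, also called 1-phosphatidylinositol phosphodiesterase) in E. coli. The sequenced plasmid is 4,483 nt. It is maintained through a ColE1/pBR322-type origin accompanied by the rop gene and the bom mobility region, consistent with the low copy number listed in the record, and it is selected with ampicillin through the β-lactamase gene and its own promoter. An f1 phage origin is also present, a standard backbone element that allows single-stranded DNA production.

The PI-PLC coding sequence sits between a T7 promoter with the efficient phage T7 gene 10 ribosome binding site and a T7 terminator, so transcription depends on T7 RNA polymerase supplied by a DE3 lysogen. The record names BL21 CodonPlus (DE3) RIL as the expression host. The protein carries a C-terminal 6xHis tag for metal-affinity purification; the annotation software labels this 18 nt stretch as a fragment of a 9xHis tag. A short downstream match to a T7 gene 10-derived solubility tag and a predicted E. coli open reading frame are also annotated, and these are probably backbone sequence rather than intended payload. The insert bears an Asn168Cys substitution, introduced to provide a cysteine for labeling.

The depositors note that this enzyme cleaves GPI-anchored proteins from cell surfaces and can substitute for the 97% identical, commercially available B. cereus enzyme. The cloning sites used are not recorded.
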