Features (pLannotate 1.2.2; 13 found; start..end, strand, type, name):
     38..898     -  CDS            AmpR: β-lactamase; bla; confers resistance to ampicillin, carbenicillin, and related antibiotics
    899..1003    -  promoter       AmpR promoter: bla
   1056..1484    -  rep_origin     f1 ori (sequence partly withheld): f1 bacteriophage origin of replication; arrow indicates direction of (+) strand synthesis
   1521..1568    -  terminator     T7 terminator: transcription terminator for bacteriophage T7 RNA polymerase
   1576..1625    -  CDS            SET1 (fragment): solubility-enhancement tag derived from T7 phage gene 10B
   1635..1652    -  CDS            9xHis (fragment): 9xHis affinity tag
   1659..2552    -  CDS            PLC_BACTU (fragment): Experimental evidence at protein level: Swiss-Prot protein existence level 1. Cleaves glycosylphosphatidylinositol (GPI) and phosphatidylinositol (PI) anchors but not PI phosphates. From Bacillus thuringiensis.
   2563..2585    -  RBS            RBS: efficient ribosome binding site from bacteriophage T7 gene 10 (Olins and Rangwala, 1989)
   2617..2635    -  promoter       T7 promoter: promoter for bacteriophage T7 RNA polymerase
   2747..3127    -  CDS            YPB1_ECOLX: Protein predicted: Swiss-Prot protein existence level 4. From Escherichia coli.
   3144..3335    +  CDS            rop: Rop protein, which maintains plasmids at low copy number; rop
   3437..3576    +  misc_feature   bom: basis of mobility region from pBR322
   3762..4350    -  rep_origin     ori: high-copy-number ColE1/pMB1/pBR322/pUC origin of replication
>Addgene plasmid #173809 | pBtPIPLC_N168C His | addgene full sequence | sequence record 341161 | Addgene NGS Result
CAATCTAAAGTATATATGAGTAAACTTGGTCTGACAGTTACCAATGCTTAATCAGTGAGGCACCTATCTC
AGCGATCTGTCTATTTCGTTCATCCATAGTTGCCTGACTCCCCGTCGTGTAGATAACTACGATACGGGAG
GGCTTACCATCTGGCCCCAGTGCTGCAATGATACCGCGAGACCCACGCTCACCGGCTCCAGATTTATCAG
CAATAAACCAGCCAGCCGGAAGGGCCGAGCGCAGAAGTGGTCCTGCAACTTTATCCGCCTCCATCCAGTC
TATTAATTGTTGCCGGGAAGCTAGAGTAAGTAGTTCGCCAGTTAATAGTTTGCGCAACGTTGTTGCCATT
GCTGCAGGCATCGTGGTGTCACGCTCGTCGTTTGGTATGGCTTCATTCAGCTCCGGTTCCCAACGATCAA
GGCGAGTTACATGATCCCCCATGTTGTGCAAAAAAGCGGTTAGCTCCTTCGGTCCTCCGATCGTTGTCAG
AAGTAAGTTGGCCGCAGTGTTATCACTCATGGTTATGGCAGCACTGCATAATTCTCTTACTGTCATGCCA
TCCGTAAGATGCTTTTCTGTGACTGGTGAGTACTCAACCAAGTCATTCTGAGAATAGTGTATGCGGCGAC
CGAGTTGCTCTTGCCCGGCGTCAATACGGGATAATACCGCGCCACATAGCAGAACTTTAAAAGTGCTCAT
CATTGGAAAACGTTCTTCGGGGCGAAAACTCTCAAGGATCTTACCGCTGTTGAGATCCAGTTCGATGTAA
CCCACTCGTGCACCCAACTGATCTTCAGCATCTTTTACTTTCACCAGCGTTTCTGGGTGAGCAAAAACAG
GAAGGCAAAATGCCGCAAAAAAGGGAATAAGGGCGACACGGAAATGTTGAATACTCATACTCTTCCTTTT
TCAATATTATTGAAGCATTTATCAGGGTTATTGTCTCATGAGCGGATACATATTTGAATGTATTTAGAAA
AATAAACAAATAGGGGTTCCGCGCACATTTCCCCGAAAAGTGCCACCTAAATTGTAAGCGTTAATATTTT
GTTAAAATTCGCGTTAAATTTTTGTTAAATCAGCTCATTTTTTAACCAATAGGCCGAAATCGGCAAAATC
CCTTATAAATCAAAAGAATAGACCGAGATAGGGT
[37 nt withheld, positions 1155-1191]
AAAGAACGTGGACTCCAACGTCAAAGG
[49 nt withheld, positions 1219-1267]
T
[91 nt withheld, positions 1269-1359]
G
[124 nt withheld, positions 1361-1484]
CCCATTCGCCAATCCGGATATAGTTCCTCCTTTCAGCAAAAAACCCCTCAAGACCCGTTTAGAGGCCCCA
AGGGGTTATGCTAGTTATTGCTCAGCGGTGGCAGCAGCCAACTCAGCTTCCTTTCGGGCTTTGTTAGCAG
CCGGATCTCAGTGGTGGTGGTGGTGGTGCTCGAGTTCTTTTATTAATGACTTATTCGCTCTTATAACTTC
TTGATACAATAATGGTGACCACTTTTCATTTATGTAGTCTTGAATTACCCAGCCTACTCTTGTAGGATTC
TTTTGTTTTATATCGTTTGCAATTTCAGGATTTATATAAGAAGCGTAGTAATATGGACTATTCCATGCTG
TACCACCAGAAGACAAGCTTGTAAAATTAATATATAGATGATTTAAATCCTCGCTATTGTTCATCGTTTC
ATCCATCGTATCTTTAATAGATTTTACTTTCTCATCATAATTCACTTTATATTTATCTTGTACTGTTACA
TTTACATTTTGGTTTACAGTTGTGGTAAACGTCTCATTATCTGGCCAATAAAAATTATTATATCCTCCAG
ATTCACAACTACCACTATATCTTTTTAGTAGTACAATTTTCCCACGAGCATCTCCAAGTTTTATATTTCC
TTCTGTTTTTAAAAAGATAGGATCAACAAAATAATTTTTTTCAAACGTACTACTAAATGAACCTTCTGCC
CCTTTCATATCCTCATACTCTTTTTTTAAAGACATAATAATTGTTTCACTCGGGTTATCTTTTAAAAATT
GTTTCGCTTCATTTATGAATTCATGCAGTGTTACGTAAAGATATAATGGCCCATGATGAAGAACTATCGT
ATTATCATCTGTTAAACGTCCTCTTATATCAAAAATGCGAGCTCCATGGTCCATTTGATAGCGAAAATCA
TATTCTTGCGTCATTCCCCACACTTGCTTAATCGGATTTTGCAACTTGAACGTCCCACTATCGTGTGTTC
CTGGAATTGAAATTCGTGCTAACGGGATATTATCAGGTATAGGTTGCATCCATTTTGACCAATTTTCAAG
CTCATTAACAGAGCTAGCCATATGTATATCTCCTTCTTAAAGTTAAACAAAATTATTTCTAGAGGGAAAC
CGTTGTGGTCTCCCTATAGTGAGTCGTATTAATTTCGCGGGATCGAGATCTCGGGCAGCGTTGGGTCCTG
GCCACGGGTGCGCATGATCGTGCTCCTGTCGTTGAGGACCCGGCTAGGCTGGCGGGGTTGCCTTACTGGT
TAGCAGAATGAATCACCGATACGCGAGCGAACGTGAAGCGACTGCTGCTGCAAAACGTCTGCGACCTGAG
CAACAACATGAATGGTCTTCGGTTTCCGTGTTTCGTAAAGTCTGGAAACGCGGAAGTCAGCGCCCTGCAC
CATTATGTTCCGGATCTGCATCGCAGGATGCTGCTGGCTACCCTGTGGAACACCTACATCTGTATTAACG
AAGCGCTGGCATTGACCCTGAGTGATTTTTCTCTGGTCCCGCCGCATCCATACCGCCAGTTGTTTACCCT
CACAACGTTCCAGTAACCGGGCATGTTCATCATCAGTAACCCGTATCGTGAGCATCCTCTCTCGTTTCAT
CGGTATCATTACCCCCATGAACAGAAATCCCCCTTACACGGAGGCATCAGTGACCAAACAGGAAAAAACC
GCCCTTAACATGGCCCGCTTTATCAGAAGCCAGACATTAACGCTTCTGGAGAAACTCAACGAGCTGGACG
CGGATGAACAGGCAGACATCTGTGAATCGCTTCACGACCACGCTGATGAGCTTTACCGCAGCTGCCTCGC
GCGTTTCGGTGATGACGGTGAAAACCTCTGACACATGCAGCTCCCGGAGACGGTCACAGCTTGTCTGTAA
GCGGATGCCGGGAGCAGACAAGCCCGTCAGGGCGCGTCAGCGGGTGTTGGCGGGTGTCGGGGCGCAGCCA
TGACCCAGTCACGTAGCGATAGCGGAGTGTATACTGGCTTAACTATGCGGCATCAGAGCAGATTGTACTG
AGAGTGCACCATTGCGGTGTGAAATACCGCACAGATGCGTAAGGAGAAAATACCGCATCAGGCGCTCTTC
CGCTTCCTCGCTCACTGACTCGCTGCGCTCGGTCGTTCGGCTGCGGCGAGCGGTATCAGCTCACTCAAAG
GCGGTAATACGGTTATCCACAGAATCAGGGGATAACGCAGGAAAGAACATGTGAGCAAAAGGCCAGCAAA
AGGCCAGGAACCGTAAAAAGGCCGCGTTGCTGGCGTTTTTCCATAGGCTCCGCCCCCCTGACGAGCATCA
CAAAAATCGACGCTCAAGTCAGAGGTGGCGAAACCCGACAGGACTATAAAGATACCAGGCGTTTCCCCCT
GGAAGCTCCCTCGTGCGCTCTCCTGTTCCGACCCTGCCGCTTACCGGATACCTGTCCGCCTTTCTCCCTT
CGGGAAGCGTGGCGCTTTCTCATAGCTCACGCTGTAGGTATCTCAGTTCGGTGTAGGTCGTTCGCTCCAA
GCTGGGCTGTGTGCACGAACCCCCCGTTCAGCCCGACCGCTGCGCCTTATCCGGTAACTATCGTCTTGAG
TCCAACCCGGTAAGACACGACTTATCGCCACTGGCAGCAGCCACTGGTAACAGGATTAGCAGAGCGAGGT
ATGTAGGCGGTGCTACAGAGTTCTTGAAGTGGTGGCCTAACTACGGCTACACTAGAAGGACAGTATTTGG
TATCTGCGCTCTGCTGAAGCCAGTTACCTTCGGAAAAAGAGTTGGTAGCTCTTGATCCGGCAAACAAACC
ACCGCTGGTAGCGGTGGTTTTTTTGTTTGCAAGCAGCAGATTACGCGCAGAAAAAAAGGATCTCAAGAAG
ATCCTTTGATCTTTTCTACGGGGTCTGACGCTCAGTGGAACGAAAACTCACGTTAAGGGATTTTGGTCAT
GAGATTATCAAAAAGGATCTTCACCTAGATCCTTTTAAATTAAAAATGAAGTTTTAAAT
