>Addgene plasmid #173809 | pBtPIPLC_N168C His | depositor partial sequence | sequence record 337070 | >BtPIPLC_N168C_DNA_sequence
ATGGCTAGCTCTGTTAATGAGCTTGAAAATTGGTCAAAATGGATGCAACCTATACCTGATAATATCCCGT
TAGCACGAATTTCAATTCCAGGAACACACGATAGTGGGACGTTCAAGTTGCAAAATCCGATTAAGCAAGT
GTGGGGAATGACGCAAGAATATGATTTTCGCTATCAAATGGACCATGGAGCTCGCATTTTTGATATAAGA
GGACGTTTAACAGATGATAATACGATAGTTCTTCATCATGGGCCATTATATCTTTACGTAACACTGCATG
AATTCATAAATGAAGCGAAACAATTTTTAAAAGATAACCCGAGTGAAACAATTATTATGTCTTTAAAAAA
AGAGTATGAGGATATGAAAGGGGCAGAAGGTTCATTTAGTAGTACGTTTGAAAAAAATTATTTTGTTGAT
CCTATCTTTTTAAAAACAGAAGGAAATATAAAACTTGGAGATGCTCGTGGGAAAATTGTACTACTAAAAA
GATATAGTGGTAGTTGTGAATCTGGAGGATATAATAATTTTTATTGGCCAGATAATGAGACGTTTACCAC
AACTGTAAACCAAAATGTAAATGTAACAGTACAAGATAAATATAAAGTGAATTATGATGAGAAAGTAAAA
TCTATTAAAGATACGATGGATGAAACGATGAACAATAGCGAGGATTTAAATCATCTATATATTAATTTTA
CAAGCTTGTCTTCTGGTGGTACAGCATGGAATAGTCCATATTACTACGCTTCTTATATAAATCCTGAAAT
TGCAAACGATATAAAACAAAAGAATCCTACAAGAGTAGGCTGGGTAATTCAAGACTACATAAATGAAAAG
TGGTCACCATTATTGTATCAAGAAGTTATAAGAGCGAATAAGTCATTAATAAAAGAACTCGAGCACCACC
ACCACCACCACTGA
